Addgene plasmid #211221: pBiT3.1-N_NWD1:859-1462
Purpose: Mammalian expression of human NWD1 fragment P859 to V1462. N-terminal HiBiT tag.
Depositing lab: Cheryl Arrowsmith. Depositing organization: University of Toronto. Publication: A Target Class Ligandability Evaluation of WD40 Repeat-Containing Proteins. Ackloo S, Li F, Szewczyk M, Seitova A, Loppnau P, Zeng H, Xu J, Ahmad S, Arnautova YA, Baghaie AJ, Beldar S, Bolotokova A, Centrella PA, Chau I, Clark MA, Cuozzo JW, Dehghani-Tafti S, Disch JS, Dong A, Dumas A, Feng JA, Ghiabi P, Gibson E, Gilmer J, Goldman B, Green SR, Guie MA, Guilinger JP, Harms N, Herasymenko O, Houliston S, Hutchinson A, Kearnes S, Keefe AD, Kimani SW, Kramer T, Kutera M, Kwak HA, Lento C, Li Y, Liu J, Loup J, Machado RAC, Mulhern CJ, Perveen S, Righetto GL, Riley P, Shrestha S, Sigel EA, Silva M, Sintchak MD, Slakman BL, Taylor RD, Thompson J, Torng W, Underkoffler C, von Rechenberg M, Walsh RT, Watson I, Wilson DJ, Wolf E, Yadav M, Yazdi AK, Zhang J, Zhang Y, Santhakumar V, Edwards AM, Barsyte-Lovejoy D, Schapira M, Brown PJ, Halabelian L, Arrowsmith CH. J Med Chem. 2025 Jan 23;68(2):1092-1112. doi: 10.1021/acs.jmedchem.4c02010. Epub 2024 Nov 4. PubMed 39495097.
Backbone
  Vector backbone: pBiT3.1-N
  Backbone manufacturer: Promega
  Vector type: Mammalian Expression
  Selectable markers: Neomycin (select with G418)
Growth in bacteria
  Bacterial resistance: Kanamycin, 50 μg/mL
  Growth temperature: 37°C
  Growth strain: DH5alpha
  Copy number: High Copy
Gene/Insert
  Gene/Insert name: NWD1:P859-V1462
  Species: H. sapiens (human)
  Insert size (bp): 1812
  Mutation: N926I natural variant (VAR_036773)
  Entrez Gene: NWD1
  Promoter: CMV
  Tag / fusion protein: MVSGWRLFKKISGSSGGSSG (N terminal on insert)
  Cloning method: Ligation Independent Cloning
  Sequencing primers: 5′ T7; 3′ TTGCTCAGCGGTGGCAGCAG
Resource information
  A portion of this plasmid was derived from a plasmid made by: Mammalian Gene Collection (BC117698)
Terms and licenses: Academic/Nonprofit Terms; Industry Terms: Not Available to Industry
Depositor comments: 5' Cloning Site: Xho1 (not destroyed), 3' Cloning Site: Xba1 (not destroyed).
How to cite: pBiT3.1-N_NWD1:859-1462 was a gift from Cheryl Arrowsmith (Addgene plasmid # 211221 ; http://n2t.net/addgene:211221 ; RRID:Addgene_211221)
