[The description below was written by a language model from this plasmid's Addgene catalogue record and pLannotate feature annotations shown in this document.]
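Description:
pBiT3.1-N_NWD1:859-1462 is a mammalian expression plasmid built on Promega's pBiT3.1-N backbone. It encodes a fragment of human NWD1 spanning residues P859 to V1462, fused at its N terminus to the short HiBiT peptide through a flexible Gly/Ser linker. The roughly 1.8 kb insert was derived from a Mammalian Gene Collection cDNA clone and placed between retained XhoI and XbaI sites by ligation-independent cloning. It carries the N926I natural variant. Transcription is driven by the CMV immediate-early enhancer and promoter, followed by a chimeric β-globin/immunoglobulin intron that improves mRNA processing, and it terminates at an SV40 polyadenylation signal. A T7 promoter just upstream of the coding region serves as a sequencing primer site and could support in vitro transcription.

The plasmid replicates in E. coli from a high-copy ColE1/pUC-type origin and is selected with kanamycin through the neo (nptII) gene, which is driven by the bacterial EM7 promoter. The catalogue lists neomycin/G418 as the mammalian selectable marker. However, the annotated sequence shows only EM7 immediately upstream of neo, and it contains a separate SV40 early promoter–blasticidin S deaminase cassette with a synthetic poly(A) signal, so blasticidin may be the more relevant drug for mammalian selection. A single loxP site is also annotated, and the record does not explain its purpose.

HiBiT is the small fragment of split NanoLuc that complements LgBiT to produce luminescence, which allows sensitive quantification of the tagged protein. The plasmid was deposited with a study assessing the ligandability of WD40-repeat proteins, which suggests use in cellular detection or ligand-engagement assays of this NWD1 region, although the record does not name a specific assay.
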