Features (pLannotate 1.2.2; 17 found; start..end, strand, type, name):
     24..105     -  polyA_signal   SV40 poly(A) signal: SV40 polyadenylation signal
    128..211     -  CDS            large T antigen (fragment): large T antigen from SV40 (simian virus 40)
    276..641     +  enhancer       CMV enhancer: human cytomegalovirus immediate early enhancer
    643..842     +  promoter       CMV promoter: human cytomegalovirus (CMV) immediate early promoter
    981..1113    +  intron         chimeric intron: chimera between introns from human β-globin and immunoglobulin heavy chain genes
   1157..1175    +  promoter       T7 promoter: promoter for bacteriophage T7 RNA polymerase
   1247..3061    +  CDS            NWD1 (fragment): NWD1_HUMAN - Experimental evidence at protein level: Swiss-Prot protein existence level 1. May play a role in the control of androgen receptor (AR) protein steady-state levels. From Homo sapiens (Human).
   3092..3110    +  misc_feature   MCS (fragment): pUC18/19 multiple cloning site
   3159..3280    -  polyA_signal   SV40 poly(A) signal: SV40 polyadenylation signal
   3303..3371    -  CDS            large T antigen (fragment): large T antigen from SV40 (simian virus 40)
   3395..3428    +  protein_bind   loxP: Cre-mediated recombination occurs in the 8-bp core sequence (GCATACAT). Cre recombinase
   3438..3485    +  promoter       EM7 promoter: synthetic bacterial promoter&nbsp
   3517..4308    +  CDS            neo: KKA2_KLEPN - Also known as kan, nptII. Experimental evidence at protein level: Swiss-Prot protein existence level 1. Resistance to kanamycin, neomycin, paromomycin, ribostamycin, butirosin and gentamicin B. From Klebsiella pneumoniae.
   4469..5057    -  rep_origin     ori: high-copy-number ColE1/pMB1/pBR322/pUC origin of replication
   5183..5231    -  polyA_signal   poly(A) signal: synthetic polyadenylation signal
   5255..5653    -  CDS            BSD: blasticidin S deaminase; Aspergillus terreus BSD; confers resistance to blasticidin
   5684..6041    -  promoter       SV40 promoter: SV40 enhancer and early promoter
>Addgene plasmid #211221 | pBiT3.1-N_NWD1:859-1462 | addgene full sequence | sequence record 425915 | Addgene NGS Result
AAGACGCGTTAATTAAGACGTCGGCAGTGAAAAAAATGCTTTATTTGTGAAATTTGTGATGCTATTGCTT
TATTTGTAACCATTATAAGCTGCAATAAACAAGTTAACAACAACAATTGCATTCATTTTATGTTTCAGGT
TCAGGGGGAGGTGTGGGAGGTTTTTTAAAGCAAGTAAAACCTCTACAAATGTGGTATGGCTGATTATGAT
CCGCGGCCGCAATACGTCGACGTTATCAGCTGACTTCGTACGAGAGCCTAGGATTATGGCGCGCCACTAG
TTATTAATAGTAATCAATTACGGGGTCATTAGTTCATAGCCCATATATGGAGTTCCGCGTTACATAACTT
ACGGTAAATGGCCCGCCTGGCTGACCGCCCAACGACCCCCGCCCATTGACGTCAATAATGACGTATGTTC
CCATAGTAACGCCAATAGGGACTTTCCATTGACGTCAATGGGTGGAGTATTTACGGTAAACTGCCCACTT
GGCAGTACATCAAGTGTATCATATGCCAAGTCCGCCCCCTATTGACGTCAATGACGGTAAATGGCCCGCC
TGGCATTATGCCCAGTACATGACCTTACGGGACTTTCCTACTTGGCAGTACATCTACGTATTAGTCATCG
CTATTACCATGGTGATGCGGTTTTGGCAGTACACCAATGGGCGTGGATAGCGGTTTGACTCACGGGGATT
TCCAAGTCTCCACCCCATTGACGTCAATGGGAGTTTGTTTTGGCACCAAAATCAACGGGACTTTCCAAAA
TGTCGTAATAACCCCGCCCCGTTGACGCAAATGGGCGGTAGGCGTGTACGGTGGGAGGTCTATATAAGCA
GAGCTGGTTTAGTGAACCGTCAGATCACTAGAATCTTTATTGCGGTAGTTTATCACAGTTAAATTGCTAA
CGCAGTCAGTGCTTCTGACACAACAGTCTCGAACTTAAGCTGCAGAAGTTGGTCGTGAGGCACTGGGCAG
GTAAGTATCAAGGTTACAAGACAGGTTTAAGGAGACCAATAGAAACTGGGCTTGTCGAGACAGAGAAGAC
TCTTGCGTTTCTGATAGGCACCTATTGGTCTTACTGACATCCACTTTGCCTTTCTCTCCACAGGTGTCCA
CTCCCAGTTCAATTACAGCTCTTAAGGCTAGAGTATTAATACGACTCACTATAGGGGTTAGCGATCGCCA
TGGTGAGCGGCTGGCGGCTGTTCAAGAAGATTAGCGGGAGCTCCGGTGGCTCGAGCGGTCCCCTCCGGGC
AACTCTCAGCGGCTGTCACAAAGGCATCACCGCCATGGCATGGGGTGTGGAGGAGAAGCTGCTGGTGATT
GGCACCCAGGATGGCATCATGGCTGTGTGGGACATGGAAGAGCAGCATGTGATCCACATGCTAACTGGAC
ACACAGGAGAGGTGAGGTGTGTGAAAATATTTGCCAAAGGGACCCTCGCCATCTCTGCTTCAAAGGATTA
CACGCTGCACTTGTGGAACTTACTCTCTGGCCAGGAGAAATTTACCATTTGGGATGGAGGCTCAAAAAAT
CCCGCTGAACCTCAGATCTGGAACCTTCATGTGGATGAGGCACACAAAGTTGTGTATTCAGCATCTGGCT
CAAAGATCAATGCTTGGAATCTGGAAACTGCAGAGCCGGTATTCCATATCCTGGGAGATGCCTCTGATCC
TTGGATGTGCATGGCCGTGCTGGCCTCCCAGGCCACACTGCTGACAGTGTCCAGGGATGGTGTGGTCAGT
CTGTGGAGCTCAGCTACGGGAAAACTTCAGGGGAAGCAACATATGTCCAGCATCAAAGAAGAAACACCTA
CCTGTGCCGTCTCAGTCCAGAAGCAAGGAAAGCTTGTTACCGGGTTTAGCAATGGCTCCATCTCTTTGGT
TTCCTCCAAAGGGGACAGATTGCTGGAGAAGCTTCCAGATGCTGTGAGGTTCCTGGTGGTCTCTGAAGAT
GAGTCCCTCCTCGCCGCAGGCTTTGGAAGATCGGTGCGGATATTCTTGGCGGACTCGAGGGGCTTTCGCC
GATTCATGGCCATGGATCTGGAACATGAAGACATGGTGGAGACGGCTGTTTTTGGTACTGAGAACAACCT
GATCATCACGGGGTCCCTTGATGCGCTCATTCAGGTGTGGAGTCTGTCAGAACAGGGGACCCTTCTGGAC
ATCCTGGAAGGCGTCGGGGCCCCCGTGAGCCTGCTGGCCCGCGGCGGGGCTTTGGTGGCATCTGCTTCCC
CACAGTCCTCATCTTTCAAGGTCTGGGATCTCAGCGATGCTCATAGGTCCCGGGTGCCTGCACCATTTCT
GGACCGCACCGGCCTCACCGCAGTGTCCCACAATGGAAGCTACGTCTACTTCCCCAAAATTGGGGACAAA
AACAAAGTCACTATTTGGGACTTGGCAGAAGGCGAGGAACAAGATTCCCTGGACACCTCCAGTGAGATCA
GGTGTCTGGAGGTTGCTGAGCAGCGCAAGCTCCTATTTACGGGCCTCGTGTCGGGGGTCGTCCTTGTGTT
CCCCCTGAATTCCAGGCAGGACGTGATATGCATTCCCCCTCCCGAGGCCCGGAAAGCAATCAACTGCATG
TCCCTGAGCAAGTGCGAGGACCGCCTGGCCATCGCCTATGACAACATCGTCCTGGTGCTGGACATCACCT
CCGGGGACCCCTGCCCGGTCATCGATGGGCCAAGATACACCTTTTACACTCAGCTGCCCGAGACCCTCTC
CAGCGTGGCCATTCTGACGGACTACCGCGTGGTCTACAGCATGACCAATGGGGACCTCTTTCTTTACGAG
TGTGCAACTTCCAAAGCGTTTCCCTTGGAGACCCACAGGAGCCGAGTTGCCTGTGTGGAGGTCAGCCACA
AGGAGCAGCTGGTGGTCAGCGGGTCTGAGGATGCCCTGCTGTGTCTCTGGGACCTGCAGGCACGCAAGTG
GAAATTCGAGATGAGCTACACGAGTTCTTACTGCAGAGGGGTCCAATGTGCTTGCTTCTCCAAGGATGAC
AAGTATGTGTACGTGGGCTTAAAGGATCGCTCTATACTTGTTTGGAGTGTGTAATCTAGAGGTCAAGCTT
CGGGGGTTTAAACCTGCAGGCATGCAAGCTGATTTGGCTGCTGCCACCGCTGAGCAAGGCCGCTTCGAGC
AGACATGATAAGATACATTGATGAGTTTGGACAAACCACAACTAGAATGCAGTGAAAAAAATGCTTTATT
TGTGAAATTTGTGATGCTATTGCTTTATTTGTAACCATTATAAGCTGCAATAAACAAGTTAACAACAACA
ATTGCATTCATTTTATGTTTCAGGTTCAGGGGGAGATGTGGGAGGTTTTTTTAAGCAAGTAAAACCTCTA
CAAATGTGGTAAAATCTTAATTAAGACTTCTAATATAACTTCGTATAGCATACATTATACGAAGTTATGG
TTCCACTGTTGACAATTAATCATCGGCATAGTATATCGGCATAGTATAATACGACAAGGTGAGGAACTAA
ACCCAGGAGGCAGATCATGATTGAACAAGATGGATTGCACGCAGGTTCTCCGGCCGCTTGGGTGGAGAGG
CTATTCGGCTATGACTGGGCACAACAGACAATCGGCTGCTCTGATGCCGCCGTGTTCCGGCTGTCAGCGC
AGGGGCGCCCGGTTCTTTTTGTCAAGACCGACCTGTCCGGTGCCCTGAATGAACTGCAGGACGAGGCAGC
GCGGCTATCGTGGCTGGCCACGACGGGCGTTCCTTGCGCAGCTGTGCTCGACGTTGTCACTGAAGCGGGA
AGGGACTGGCTGCTATTGGGCGAAGTGCCGGGGCAGGATCTCCTGTCATCTCACCTTGCTCCTGCCGAGA
AAGTATCCATCATGGCTGATGCAATGCGGCGGCTGCATACGCTTGATCCGGCTACCTGCCCATTCGACCA
CCAAGCGAAACATCGCATCGAGCGAGCACGTACTCGGATGGAAGCCGGTCTTGTCGATCAGGATGATCTG
GACGAAGAGCATCAGGGGCTCGCGCCAGCCGAACTGTTCGCCAGGCTCAAGGCGCGCATGCCCGACGGCG
AGGATCTCGTCGTGACCCATGGCGATGCCTGCTTGCCGAATATCATGGTGGAAAATGGCCGCTTTTCTGG
ATTCATCGACTGTGGCCGGCTGGGTGTGGCGGACCGCTATCAGGACATAGCGTTGGCTACCCGTGATATT
GCTGAAGAGCTTGGCGGCGAATGGGCTGACCGCTTCCTCGTGCTTTACGGTATCGCCGCTCCCGATTCGC
AGCGCATCGCCTTCTATCGCCTTCTTGACGAGTTCTTCTGATTCGAAATGACCGACCAAGCGACGCCCAA
CCGGTATCAGCTCACTCAAAGGCGGTAATACGGTTATCCACAGAATCAGGGGATAACGCAGGAAAGAACA
TGTGAGCAAAAGGCCAGCAAAAGGCCAGGAACCGTAAAAAGGCCGCGTTGCTGGCGTTTTTCCATAGGCT
CCGCCCCCCTGACGAGCATCACAAAAATCGACGCTCAAGTCAGAGGTGGCGAAACCCGACAGGACTATAA
AGATACCAGGCGTTTCCCCCTGGAAGCTCCCTCGTGCGCTCTCCTGTTCCGACCCTGCCGCTTACCGGAT
ACCTGTCCGCCTTTCTCCCTTCGGGAAGCGTGGCGCTTTCTCATAGCTCACGCTGTAGGTATCTCAGTTC
GGTGTAGGTCGTTCGCTCCAAGCTGGGCTGTGTGCACGAACCCCCCGTTCAGCCCGACCGCTGCGCCTTA
TCCGGTAACTATCGTCTTGAGTCCAACCCGGTAAGACACGACTTATCGCCACTGGCAGCAGCCACTGGTA
ACAGGATTAGCAGAGCGAGGTATGTAGGCGGTGCTACAGAGTTCTTGAAGTGGTGGCCTAACTACGGCTA
CACTAGAAGGACAGTATTTGGTATCTGCGCTCTGCTGAAGCCAGTTACCTTCGGAAAAAGAGTTGGTAGC
TCTTGATCCGGCAAACAAACCACCGCTGGTAGCGGTGGTTTTTTTGTTTGCAAGCAGCAGATTACGCGCA
GAAAAAAAGGATTTCAAGAAGATCCTTTGATCTTTTCTACGGGGTCTGACGCTCAGTGGAACGAAAACTC
ACGTTAAGGGATTTTGGTCATGAGATTATCAAAAAGGATCTTCACCTAGATCCTTTTATAGTCCGGAATC
GTCACACAAAAAACCAACACACAGATGTAATGAAAATAAAGATATTTTATTGCGGCCATCGTGATGGCTA
GAGTTTAGCCCTCCCACACATAACCAGAGGGCAGCAATTCACGAATCCCAACTGCCGTCGGCTGTCCATC
ACTGTCCTTCACTATGGCTTTGATCCCAGGATGCAGATCGAGAAGCACCTGTCGGCACCGTCCGCAGGGG
CTCAAGATGCCCCTGTTCTCATTTCCGATCGCGACGATACAAGTCAGGTTGCCAGCTGCCGCAGCAGCAG
CAGTGCCCAGCACCACGAGTTCTGCACAAGGTCCCCCAGTAAAATGATATACATTGACACCAGTGAAGAT
GCGGCCGTCGCTAGAGAGAGCTGCGCTGGCGACGCTGTAGTCTTCAGAGATGGGGATGCTGTTGATTGTA
GCCGTTGCTCTTTCAATGAGGGTGGATTCTTCTTGAGACAAAGGCTTGGCCATGGTGGCGCTAGTGTCAG
AAGAATCGAGCTTTTTGCAAAAGCCTAGGCCTCCAAAAAAGCCTCCTCACTACTTCTGGAATAGCTCAGA
GGCCGAGGCGGCCTCGGCCTCTGCATAAATAAAAAAAATTAGTCAGCCATGGGGCGGAGAATGGGCGGAA
CTGGGCGGAGTTAGGGGCGGGATGGGCGGAGTTAGGGGCGGGACTATGGTTGCTGACTAATTGAGATGCA
TGCTTTGCATACTTCTGCCTGCTGGGGAGCCTGGGGACTTTCCACACCTGGTTGCTGACTAATTGAGATG
CATGCTTTGCATACTTCTGCCTGCTGGGGAGCCTGGGGACTTTCCACACCCTAACTGACACACATTCCAC
AGCTGGTTCTTTCCGCCTCAGAAGGTACCTAACCAAGTTCCTCTTTCAGAGGTTATTTCAGGCCATGGTG
CTGCGC
