>Addgene plasmid #211221 | pBiT3.1-N_NWD1:859-1462 | depositor partial sequence | sequence record 411920 | Insert sequence
CCCCTCCGGGCAACTCTCAGCGGCTGTCACAAAGGCATCACCGCCATGGCATGGGGTGTGGAGGAGAAGC
TGCTGGTGATTGGCACCCAGGATGGCATCATGGCTGTGTGGGACATGGAAGAGCAGCATGTGATCCACAT
GCTAACTGGACACACAGGAGAGGTGAGGTGTGTGAAAATATTTGCCAAAGGGACCCTCGCCATCTCTGCT
TCAAAGGATTACACGCTGCACTTGTGGAACTTACTCTCTGGCCAGGAGAAATTTACCATTTGGGATGGAG
GCTCAAAAAATCCCGCTGAACCTCAGATCTGGAACCTTCATGTGGATGAGGCACACAAAGTTGTGTATTC
AGCATCTGGCTCAAAGATCAATGCTTGGAATCTGGAAACTGCAGAGCCGGTATTCCATATCCTGGGAGAT
GCCTCTGATCCTTGGATGTGCATGGCCGTGCTGGCCTCCCAGGCCACACTGCTGACAGTGTCCAGGGATG
GTGTGGTCAGTCTGTGGAGCTCAGCTACGGGAAAACTTCAGGGGAAGCAACATATGTCCAGCATCAAAGA
AGAAACACCTACCTGTGCCGTCTCAGTCCAGAAGCAAGGAAAGCTTGTTACCGGGTTTAGCAATGGCTCC
ATCTCTTTGGTTTCCTCCAAAGGGGACAGATTGCTGGAGAAGCTTCCAGATGCTGTGAGGTTCCTGGTGG
TCTCTGAAGATGAGTCCCTCCTCGCCGCAGGCTTTGGAAGATCGGTGCGGATATTCTTGGCGGACTCGAG
GGGCTTTCGCCGATTCATGGCCATGGATCTGGAACATGAAGACATGGTGGAGACGGCTGTTTTTGGTACT
GAGAACAACCTGATCATCACGGGGTCCCTTGATGCGCTCATTCAGGTGTGGAGTCTGTCAGAACAGGGGA
CCCTTCTGGACATCCTGGAAGGCGTCGGGGCCCCCGTGAGCCTGCTGGCCCGCGGCGGGGCTTTGGTGGC
ATCTGCTTCCCCACAGTCCTCATCTTTCAAGGTCTGGGATCTCAGCGATGCTCATAGGTCCCGGGTGCCT
GCACCATTTCTGGACCGCACCGGCCTCACCGCAGTGTCCCACAATGGAAGCTACGTCTACTTCCCCAAAA
TTGGGGACAAAAACAAAGTCACTATTTGGGACTTGGCAGAAGGCGAGGAACAAGATTCCCTGGACACCTC
CAGTGAGATCAGGTGTCTGGAGGTTGCTGAGCAGCGCAAGCTCCTATTTACGGGCCTCGTGTCGGGGGTC
GTCCTTGTGTTCCCCCTGAATTCCAGGCAGGACGTGATATGCATTCCCCCTCCCGAGGCCCGGAAAGCAA
TCAACTGCATGTCCCTGAGCAAGTGCGAGGACCGCCTGGCCATCGCCTATGACAACATCGTCCTGGTGCT
GGACATCACCTCCGGGGACCCCTGCCCGGTCATCGATGGGCCAAGATACACCTTTTACACTCAGCTGCCC
GAGACCCTCTCCAGCGTGGCCATTCTGACGGACTACCGCGTGGTCTACAGCATGACCAATGGGGACCTCT
TTCTTTACGAGTGTGCAACTTCCAAAGCGTTTCCCTTGGAGACCCACAGGAGCCGAGTTGCCTGTGTGGA
GGTCAGCCACAAGGAGCAGCTGGTGGTCAGCGGGTCTGAGGATGCCCTGCTGTGTCTCTGGGACCTGCAG
GCACGCAAGTGGAAATTCGAGATGAGCTACACGAGTTCTTACTGCAGAGGGGTCCAATGTGCTTGCTTCT
CCAAGGATGACAAGTATGTGTACGTGGGCTTAAAGGATCGCTCTATACTTGTTTGGAGTGTG
